>Addgene plasmid #176298 | pLX304-DCK*-IRES-Td | addgene full sequence | sequence record 358307 | Addgene NGS Result
TAGTTACCGGATAAGGCGCAGCGGTCGGGCTGAACGGGGGGTTCGTGCACACAGCCCAGCTTGGAGCGAA
CGACCTACACCGAACTGAGATACCTACAGCGTGAGCTATGAGAAAGCGCCACGCTTCCCGAAGGGAGAAA
GGCGGACAGGTATCCGGTAAGCGGCAGGGTCGGAACAGGAGAGCGCACGAGGGAGCTTCCAGGGGGAAAC
GCCTGGTATCTTTATAGTCCTGTCGGGTTTCGCCACCTCTGACTTGAGCGTCGATTTTTGTGATGCTCGT
CAGGGGGGCGGAGCCTATGGAAAAACGCCAGCAACGCGGCCTTTTTACGGTTCCTGGCCTTTTGCTGGCC
TTTTGCTCACATGTTCTTTCCTGCGTTATCCCCTGATTCTGTGGATAACCGTATTACCGCCTTTGAGTGA
GCTGATACCGCTCGCCGCAGCCGAACGACCGAGCGCAGCGAGTCAGTGAGCGAGGAAGCGGAAGAGCGCC
CAATACGCAAACCGCCTCTCCCCGCGCGTTGGCCGATTCATTAATGCAGCTGGCACGACAGGTTTCCCGA
CTGGAAAGCGGGCAGTGAGCGCAACGCAATTAATGTGAGTTAGCTCACTCATTAGGCACCCCAGGCTTTA
CACTTTATGCTTCCGGCTCGTATGTTGTGTGGAATTGTGAGCGGATAACAATTTCACACAGGAAACAGCT
ATGACCATGATTACGCCAAGCGCGCAATTAACCCTCACTAAAGGGAACAAAAGCTGGAGCTGCAAGCTTA
ATGTAGTCTTATGCAATACTCTTGTAGTCTTGCAACATGGTAACGATGAGTTAGCAACATGCCTTACAAG
GAGAGAAAAAGCACCGTGCATGCCGATTGGTGGAAGTAAGGTGGTACGATCGTGCCTTATTAGGAAGGCA
ACAGACGGGTCTGACATGGATTGGACGAACCACTGAATTGCCGCATTGCAGAGATATTGTATTTAAGTGC
CTAGCTCGATACATAAACGGGTCTCTCTGGTTAGACCAGATCTGAGCCTGGGAGCTCTCTGGCTAACTAG
GGAACCCACTGCTTAAGCCTCAATAAAGCTTGCCTTGAGTGCTTCAAGTAGTGTGTGCCCGTCTGTTGTG
TGACTCTGGTAACTAGAGATCCCTCAGACCCTTTTAGTCAGTGTGGAAAATCTCTAGCAGTGGCGCCCGA
ACAGGGACTTGAAAGCGAAAGGGAAACCAGAGGAGCTCTCTCGACGCAGGACTCGGCTTGCTGAAGCGCG
CACGGCAAGAGGCGAGGGGCGGCGACTGGTGAGTACGCCAAAAATTTTGACTAGCGGAGGCTAGAAGGAG
AGAGATGGGTGCGAGAGCGTCAGTATTAAGCGGGGGAGAATTAGATCGCGATGGGAAAAAATTCGGTTAA
GGCCAGGGGGAAAGAAAAAATATAAATTAAAACATATAGTATGGGCAAGCAGGGAGCTAGAACGATTCGC
AGTTAATCCTGGCCTGTTAGAAACATCAGAAGGCTGTAGACAAATACTGGGACAGCTACAACCATCCCTT
CAGACAGGATCAGAAGAACTTAGATCATTATATAATACAGTAGCAACCCTCTATTGTGTGCATCAAAGGA
TAGAGATAAAAGACACCAAGGAAGCTTTAGACAAGATAGAGGAAGAGCAAAACAAAAGTAAGACCACCGC
ACAGCAAGCGGCCGCTGATCTTCAGACCTGGAGGAGGAGATATGAGGGACAATTGGAGAAGTGAATTATA
TAAATATAAAGTAGTAAAAATTGAACCATTAGGAGTAGCACCCACCAAGGCAAAGAGAAGAGTGGTGCAG
AGAGAAAAAAGAGCAGTGGGAATAGGAGCTTTGTTCCTTGGGTTCTTGGGAGCAGCAGGAAGCACTATGG
GCGCAGCGTCAATGACGCTGACGGTACAGGCCAGACAATTATTGTCTGGTATAGTGCAGCAGCAGAACAA
TTTGCTGAGGGCTATTGAGGCGCAACAGCATCTGTTGCAACTCACAGTCTGGGGCATCAAGCAGCTCCAG
GCAAGAATCCTGGCTGTGGAAAGATACCTAAAGGATCAACAGCTCCTGGGGATTTGGGGTTGCTCTGGAA
AACTCATTTGCACCACTGCTGTGCCTTGGAATGCTAGTTGGAGTAATAAATCTCTGGAACAGATTTGGAA
TCACACGACCTGGATGGAGTGGGACAGAGAAATTAACAATTACACAAGCTTAATACACTCCTTAATTGAA
GAATCGCAAAACCAGCAAGAAAAGAATGAACAAGAATTATTGGAATTAGATAAATGGGCAAGTTTGTGGA
ATTGGTTTAACATAACAAATTGGCTGTGGTATATAAAATTATTCATAATGATAGTAGGAGGCTTGGTAGG
TTTAAGAATAGTTTTTGCTGTACTTTCTATAGTGAATAGAGTTAGGCAGGGATATTCACCATTATCGTTT
CAGACCCACCTCCCAACCCCGAGGGGACCCTTGCGCCTTTTCCAAGGCAGCCCTGGGTTTGCGCAGGGAC
GCGGCTGCTCTGGGCGTGGTTCCGGGAAACGCAGCGGCGCCGACCCTGGGTCTCGCACATTCTTCACGTC
CGTTCGCAGCGTCACCCGGATCTTCGCCGCTACCCTTGTGGGCCCCCCGGCGACGCTTCCTGCTCCGCCC
CTAAGTCGGGAAGGTTCCTTGCGGTTCGCGGCGTGCCGGACGTGACAAACGGAAGCCGCACGTCTCACTA
GTACCCTCGCAGACGGACAGCGCCAGGGAGCAATGGCAGCGCGCCGACCGCGATGGGCTGTGGCCAATAG
CGGCTGCTCAGCAGGGCGCGCCGAGAGCAGCGGCCGGGAAGGGGCGGTGCGGGAGGCGGGGTGTGGGGCG
GTAGTGTGGGCCCTGTTCCTGCCCGCGCGGTGTTCCGCATTCTGCAAGCCTCCGGAGCGCACGTCGGCAG
TCGGCTCCCTCGTTGACCGAATCACCGACCTCTCTCCCCAGGGGGTACCACCATGGCCAAGCCTTTGTCT
CAAGAAGAATCCACCCTCATTGAAAGAGCAACGGCTACAATCAACAGCATCCCCATCTCTGAAGACTACA
GCGTCGCCAGCGCAGCTCTCTCTAGCGACGGCCGCATCTTCACTGGTGTCAATGTATATCATTTTACTGG
GGGACCTTGTGCAGAACTCGTGGTGCTGGGCACTGCTGCTGCTGCGGCAGCTGGCAACCTGACTTGTATC
GTCGCGATCGGAAATGAGAACAGGGGCATCTTGAGCCCCTGCGGACGGTGCCGACAGGTGCTTCTCGATC
TGCATCCTGGGATCAAAGCCATAGTGAAGGACAGTGATGGACAGCCGACGGCAGTTGGGATTCGTGAATT
GCTGCCCTCTGGTTATGTGTGGGAGGGCCTGCAGCTGCAGTAGTAAGAATTCTAGATCTTGAGACAAATG
GCAGTATTCATCCACAATTTTAAAAGAAAAGGGGGGATTGGGGGGTACAGTGCAGGGGAAAGAATAGTAG
ACATAATAGCAACAGACATACAAACTAAAGAATTACAAAAACAAATTACAAAAATTCAAAATTTTCGGGT
TTATTACAGGGACAGCAGAGATCCACTTTGGCGCCGGCTCGAGGGGGCCCGGGGTTATTAATAGTAATCA
ATTACGGGGTCATTAGTTCATAGCCCATATATGGAGTTCCGCGTTACATAACTTACGGTAAATGGCCCGC
CTGGCTGACCGCCCAACGACCCCCGCCCATTGACGTCAATAATGACGTATGTTCCCATAGTAACGCCAAT
AGGGACTTTCCATTGACGTCAATGGGTGGAGTATTTACGGTAAACTGCCCACTTGGCAGTACATCAAGTG
TATCATATGCCAAGTACGCCCCCTATTGACGTCAATGACGGTAAATGGCCCGCCTGGCATTATGCCCAGT
ACATGACCTTATGGGACTTTCCTACTTGGCAGTACATCTACGTATTAGTCATCGCTATTACCATGGTGAT
GCGGTTTTGGCAGTACATCAATGGGCGTGGATAGCGGTTTGACTCACGGGGATTTCCAAGTCTCCACCCC
ATTGACGTCAATGGGAGTTTGTTTTGGCACCAAAATCAACGGGACTTTCCAAAATGTCGTAACAACTCCG
CCCCATTGACGCAAATGGGCGGTAGGCGTGTACGGTGGGAGGTCTATATAAGCAGAGCTCTCTGGCTAAC
TGTCGGGATCAACAAGTTTGTACAAAAAAGCAGGCTCCATGGCCACCCCGCCCAAGAGAAGCTGCCCATC
TTTCTCAGCCAGCTCTGAGGGGACCCGCATCAAGAAAATCTCCATCGAAGGGAACATCGCTGCAGGGAAG
TCAACATTTGTGAATATCCTTAAACAATTGTGTGAAGATTGGGAAGTGGTTCCTGAACCTGTTGCCAGAT
GGTGCAATGTTCAAAGTACTCAAGATGAATTTGAGGAACTTACAATGGAGCAGAAAAATGGTGGGAATGT
TCTTCAGATGATGTATGAGAAACCTGAACGATGGTCTTTTACCTTCCAAACCTACGCCTGTCTCAGTATG
ATAAGAGCTCAGCTTGCCTCTCTGAATGGCAAGCTCAAAGATGCAGAGAAACCTGTATTATTTTTTGAAC
GATCTGTGTATAGTGCGAGGTATATTTTTGCATCTAATTTGTATGAATCTGAATGCATGAATGAGACAGA
GTGGACAATTTATCAAGACTGGCATGACTGGATGAATAACCAATTTGGCCAAAGCCTTGAATTGGATGGA
ATCATTTATCTTCAAGCCACTCCAGAGACATGCTTACATAGAATATATTTACGGGGAAGAAATGAAGAGC
AAGGCATTCCTCTTGAATATTTAGAGAAGCTTCATTATAAACATGAAAGCTGGCTCCTGCATAGGACACT
GAAAACCAACTTCGATTATCTTCAAGAGGTGCCTATCTTAACACTGGATGTTAATGAAGACTTTAAAGAC
AAATATGAAAGTCTGGTTGAAAAGGTCAAAGAGTTTTTGAGTACTTTGAACCCAGCTTTCTTGTACAAAG
TGGTTGGTAAGCCTATCCCTAACCCTCTCCTCGGTCTCGATTCTACGTAGTAATGAGCTAGCCGCTACGT
AAATTCCGCCCCCCCCCCCCCCTCCCCCCCCCCTAACGTTACTGGCCGAAGCCGCTTGGAATAAGGCCGG
TGTGCGTTTGTCTATATGTTATTTTCCACCATATTGCCGTCTTTTGGCAATGTGAGGGCCCGGAAACCTG
GCCCTGTCTTCTTGACGAGCATTCCTAGGGGTCTTTCCCCTCTCGCCAAAGGAATGCAAGGTCTGTTGAA
TGTCGTGAAGGAAGCAGTTCCTCTGGAAGCTTCTTGAAGACAAACAACGTCTGTAGCGACCCTTTGCAGG
CAGCGGAACCCCCCACCTGGCGACAGGTGCCTCTGCGGCCAAAAGCCACGTGTATAAGATACACCTGCAA
AGGCGGCACAACCCCAGTGCCACGTTGTGAGTTGGATAGTTGTGGAAAGAGTCAAATGGCTCTCCTCAAG
CGTATTCAACAAGGGGCTGAAGGATGCCCAGAAGGTACCCCATTGTATGGGATCTGATCTGGGGCCTCGG
TGCACATGCTTTACATGTGTTTAGTCGAGGTTAAAAAAACGTCTAGGCCCCCCGAACCACGGGGACGTGG
TTTTCCTTTGAAAAACACGATGATAATATGGCCACAACCATGGTGAGCAAGGGCGAGGAGGTCATCAAAG
AGTTCATGCGCTTCAAGGTGCGCATGGAGGGCTCCATGAACGGCCACGAGTTCGAGATCGAGGGCGAGGG
CGAGGGCCGCCCCTACGAGGGCACCCAGACCGCCAAGCTGAAGGTGACCAAGGGCGGCCCCCTGCCCTTC
GCCTGGGACATCCTGTCCCCCCAGTTCATGTACGGCTCCAAGGCGTACGTGAAGCACCCCGCCGACATCC
CCGATTACAAGAAGCTGTCCTTCCCCGAGGGCTTCAAGTGGGAGCGCGTGATGAACTTCGAGGACGGCGG
TCTGGTGACCGTGACCCAGGACTCCTCCCTGCAGGACGGCACGCTGATCTACAAGGTGAAGATGCGCGGC
ACCAACTTCCCCCCCGACGGCCCCGTAATGCAGAAGAAGACCATGGGCTGGGAGGCCTCCACCGAGCGCC
TGTACCCCCGCGACGGCGTGCTGAAGGGCGAGATCCACCAGGCCCTGAAGCTGAAGGACGGCGGCCACTA
CCTGGTGGAGTTCAAGACCATCTACATGGCCAAGAAGCCCGTGCAACTGCCCGGCTACTACTACGTGGAC
ACCAAGCTGGACATCACCTCCCACAACGAGGACTACACCATCGTGGAACAGTACGAGCGCTCCGAGGGCC
GCCACCACCTGTTCCTGGGGCATGGCACCGGCAGCACCGGCAGCGGCAGCTCCGGCACCGCCTCCTCCGA
GGACAACAACATGGCCGTCATCAAAGAGTTCATGCGCTTCAAGGTGCGCATGGAGGGCTCCATGAACGGC
CACGAGTTCGAGATCGAGGGCGAGGGCGAGGGCCGCCCCTACGAGGGCACCCAGACCGCCAAGCTGAAGG
TGACCAAGGGCGGCCCCCTGCCCTTCGCCTGGGACATCCTGTCCCCCCAGTTCATGTACGGCTCCAAGGC
GTACGTGAAGCACCCCGCCGACATCCCCGATTACAAGAAGCTGTCCTTCCCCGAGGGCTTCAAGTGGGAG
CGCGTGATGAACTTCGAGGACGGCGGTCTGGTGACCGTGACCCAGGACTCCTCCCTGCAGGACGGCACGC
TGATCTACAAGGTGAAGATGCGCGGCACCAACTTCCCCCCCGACGGCCCCGTAATGCAGAAGAAGACCAT
GGGCTGGGAGGCCTCCACCGAGCGCCTGTACCCCCGCGACGGCGTGCTGAAGGGCGAGATCCACCAGGCC
CTGAAGCTGAAGGACGGCGGCCACTACCTGGTGGAGTTCAAGACCATCTACATGGCCAAGAAGCCCGTGC
AACTGCCCGGCTACTACTACGTGGACACCAAGCTGGACATCACCTCCCACAACGAGGACTACACCATCGT
GGAACAGTACGAGCGCTCCGAGGGCCGCCACCACCTGTTCCTGTACGGCATGGACGAGCTGTACAAGTAA
ACCGGTGGCGCGTTAAGTCGACAATCAACCTCTGGATTACAAAATTTGTGAAAGATTGACTGGTATTCTT
AACTATGTTGCTCCTTTTACGCTATGTGGATACGCTGCTTTAATGCCTTTGTATCATGCTATTGCTTCCC
GTATGGCTTTCATTTTCTCCTCCTTGTATAAATCCTGGTTGCTGTCTCTTTATGAGGAGTTGTGGCCCGT
TGTCAGGCAACGTGGCGTGGTGTGCACTGTGTTTGCTGACGCAACCCCCACTGGTTGGGGCATTGCCACC
ACCTGTCAGCTCCTTTCCGGGACTTTCGCTTTCCCCCTCCCTATTGCCACGGCGGAACTCATCGCCGCCT
GCCTTGCCCGCTGCTGGACAGGGGCTCGGCTGTTGGGCACTGACAATTCCGTGGTGTTGTCGGGGAAATC
ATCGTCCTTTCCTTGGCTGCTCGCCTGTGTTGCCACCTGGATTCTGCGCGGGACGTCCTTCTGCTACGTC
CCTTCGGCCCTCAATCCAGCGGACCTTCCTTCCCGCGGCCTGCTGCCGGCTCTGCGGCCTCTTCCGCGTC
TTCGCCTTCGCCCTCAGACGAGTCGGATCTCCCTTTGGGCCGCCTCCCCGCGTCGACTTTAAGACCAATG
ACTTACAAGGCAGCTGTAGATCTTAGCCACTTTTTAAAAGAAAAGGGGGGACTGGAAGGGCTAATTCACT
CCCAACGAAGACAAGATCTGCTTTTTGCTTGTACTGGGTCTCTCTGGTTAGACCAGATCTGAGCCTGGGA
GCTCTCTGGCTAACTAGGGAACCCACTGCTTAAGCCTCAATAAAGCTTGCCTTGAGTGCTTCAAGTAGTG
TGTGCCCGTCTGTTGTGTGACTCTGGTAACTAGAGATCCCTCAGACCCTTTTAGTCAGTGTGGAAAATCT
CTAGCAGTACGTATAGTAGTTCATGTCATCTTATTATTCAGTATTTATAACTTGCAAAGAAATGAATATC
AGAGAGTGAGAGGAACTTGTTTATTGCAGCTTATAATGGTTACAAATAAAGCAATAGCATCACAAATTTC
ACAAATAAAGCATTTTTTTCACTGCATTCTAGTTGTGGTTTGTCCAAACTCATCAATGTATCTTATCATG
TCTGGCTCTAGCTATCCCGCCCCTAACTCCGCCCATCCCGCCCCTAACTCCGCCCAGTTCCGCCCATTCT
CCGCCCCATGGCTGACTAATTTTTTTTATTTATGCAGAGGCCGAGGCCGCCTCGGCCTCTGAGCTATTCC
AGAAGTAGTGAGGAGGCTTTTTTGGAGGCCTAGGGACGTACCCAATTCGCCCTATAGTGAGTCGTATTAC
GCGCGCTCACTGGCCGTCGTTTTACAACGTCGTGACTGGGAAAACCCTGGCGTTACCCAACTTAATCGCC
TTGCAGCACATCCCCCTTTCGCCAGCTGGCGTAATAGCGAAGAGGCCCGCACCGATCGCCCTTCCCAACA
GTTGCGCAGCCTGAATGGCGAATGGG
[124 nt withheld, positions 8637-8760]
C
[91 nt withheld, positions 8762-8852]
A
[49 nt withheld, positions 8854-8902]
CCTTTGACGTTGGAGTCCACGTTCTTT
[37 nt withheld, positions 8930-8966]
ACCCTATCTCGGTCTATTCTTTTGATTTATAAGGGATTTTGCCGATTTCGGCCTATTGGTTAAAAAATGA
GCTGATTTAACAAAAATTTAACGCGAATTTTAACAAAATATTAACGCTTACAATTTAGGTGGCACTTTTC
GGGGAAATGTGCGCGGAACCCCTATTTGTTTATTTTTCTAAATACATTCAAATATGTATCCGCTCATGAG
ACAATAACCCTGATAAATGCTTCAATAATATTGAAAAAGGAAGAGTATGAGTATTCAACATTTCCGTGTC
GCCCTTATTCCCTTTTTTGCGGCATTTTGCCTTCCTGTTTTTGCTCACCCAGAAACGCTGGTGAAAGTAA
AAGATGCTGAAGATCAGTTGGGTGCACGAGTGGGTTACATCGAACTGGATCTCAACAGCGGTAAGATCCT
TGAGAGTTTTCGCCCCGAAGAACGTTTTCCAATGATGAGCACTTTTAAAGTTCTGCTATGTGGCGCGGTA
TTATCCCGTATTGACGCCGGGCAAGAGCAACTCGGTCGCCGCATACACTATTCTCAGAATGACTTGGTTG
AGTACTCACCAGTCACAGAAAAGCATCTTACGGATGGCATGACAGTAAGAGAATTATGCAGTGCTGCCAT
AACCATGAGTGATAACACTGCGGCCAACTTACTTCTGACAACGATCGGAGGACCGAAGGAGCTAACCGCT
TTTTTGCACAACATGGGGGATCATGTAACTCGCCTTGATCGTTGGGAACCGGAGCTGAATGAAGCCATAC
CAAACGACGAGCGTGACACCACGATGCCTGTAGCAATGGCAACAACGTTGCGCAAACTATTAACTGGCGA
ACTACTTACTCTAGCTTCCCGGCAACAATTAATAGACTGGATGGAGGCGGATAAAGTTGCAGGACCACTT
CTGCGCTCGGCCCTTCCGGCTGGCTGGTTTATTGCTGATAAATCTGGAGCCGGTGAGCGTGGGTCTCGCG
GTATCATTGCAGCACTGGGGCCAGATGGTAAGCCCTCCCGTATCGTAGTTATCTACACGACGGGGAGTCA
GGCAACTATGGATGAACGAAATAGACAGATCGCTGAGATAGGTGCCTCACTGATTAAGCATTGGTAACTG
TCAGACCAAGTTTACTCATATATACTTTAGATTGATTTAAAACTTCATTTTTAATTTAAAAGGATCTAGG
TGAAGATCCTTTTTGATAATCTCATGACCAAAATCCCTTAACGTGAGTTTTCGTTCCACTGAGCGTCAGA
CCCCGTAGAAAAGATCAAAGGATCTTCTTGAGATCCTTTTTTTCTGCGCGTAATCTGCTGCTTGCAAACA
AAAAAACCACCGCTACCAGCGGTGGTTTGTTTGCCGGATCAAGAGCTACCAACTCTTTTTCCGAAGGTAA
CTGGCTTCAGCAGAGCGCAGATACCAAATACTGTTCTTCTAGTGTAGCCGTAGTTAGGCCACCACTTCAA
GAACTCTGTAGCACCGCCTACATACCTCGCTCTGCTAATCCTGTTACCAGTGGCTGCTGCCAGTGGCGAT
AAGTCGTGTCTTACCGGGTTGGACTCAAGACGA
Features (pLannotate 1.2.2; 34 found; start..end, strand, type, name):
    486..578     +  CDS            lacI (fragment): lac repressor; lacI; The lac repressor binds to the lac operator to inhibit transcription in E. coli. This inhibition can be relieved by adding lactose or isopropyl-β-D-thiogalactopyranoside (IPTG).
    591..612     +  protein_bind   CAP binding site: CAP binding activates transcription in the presence of cAMP. E. coli catabolite activator protein
    627..657     +  promoter       lac promoter: promoter for the E. coli lac operon
    665..681     +  protein_bind   lac operator: The lac repressor binds to the lac operator to inhibit transcription in E. coli. This inhibition can be relieved by adding lactose or isopropyl-β-D-thiogalactopyranoside (IPTG). lac repressor encoded by lacI
    726..744     +  promoter       T3 promoter: promoter for bacteriophage T3 RNA polymerase
    772..998     +  promoter       RSV promoter: Rous sarcoma virus enhancer/promoter
    999..1179    +  LTR            5' LTR (truncated): truncated 5' long terminal repeat (LTR) from HIV-1
   1226..1351    +  misc_feature   HIV-1 Ψ: packaging signal of human immunodeficiency virus type 1
   1335..1698    +  CDS            HIV-1 gag (fragment): gag protein from human immunodeficiency virus 1; gag
   1844..2077    +  misc_feature   RRE: The Rev response element (RRE) of HIV-1 allows for Rev-dependent mRNA export from the nucleus to the cytoplasm.
   2454..2480    +  CDS            Rev (fragment): human immunodeficiency virus 1 (HIV-1) Rev protein; rev; enhances nuclear export of unspliced and incompletely spliced viral mRNAs
   2481..2981    +  promoter       hPGK promoter: human phosphoglycerate kinase 1 promoter
   2993..3388    +  CDS            BSD: blasticidin S deaminase; Aspergillus terreus BSD; confers resistance to blasticidin
   3448..3565    +  misc_feature   cPPT/CTS: central polypurine tract and central termination sequence of HIV-1
   3682..3985    +  enhancer       CMV enhancer: human cytomegalovirus immediate early enhancer
   3986..4189    +  promoter       CMV promoter: human cytomegalovirus (CMV) immediate early promoter
   4212..4236    +  protein_bind   attB1: mutant version of attB; recombination site for the Gateway® BP reaction BP Clonase™
   4239..5018    +  CDS            DCK: DCK_HUMAN - Experimental evidence at protein level: Swiss-Prot protein existence level 1. Phosphorylates the deoxyribonucleosides deoxycytidine, deoxyguanosine and deoxyadenosine (PubMed:1996353, PubMed:12808445, PubMed:18377927, PubMed:19159229, PubMed:20614893). Has broad substrate specificity, and does not display selectivity based on the chirality of the substrate. It is also an essential enzyme for the phosphorylation of numerous nucleoside analogs widely employed as antiviral and chemotherapeutic agents (PubMed:12808445). From Homo sapiens (Human).
   5020..5044    -  protein_bind   attB2: mutant version of attB; recombination site for the Gateway® BP reaction BP Clonase™
   5046..5087    +  CDS            V5 tag: epitope tag from simian virus 5
   5116..5132    -  promoter       chicken β-actin promoter (fragment): contains a 21-bp deletion relative to the standard chicken β-actin promoter
   5234..5696    +  misc_feature   IRES: internal ribosome entry site (IRES) of the encephalomyocarditis virus (EMCV)
   5710..7137    +  CDS            tdTomato: tdTomato is a basic (constitutively fluorescent) orange fluorescent protein published in 2004, derived from Discosoma sp.. It is reported to be a somewhat slowly-maturing tandem dimer with low acid sensitivity.
   7163..7751    +  misc_feature   WPRE: woodchuck hepatitis virus posttranscriptional regulatory element
   7802..7821    +  misc_feature   cPPT/CTS (fragment): central polypurine tract and central termination sequence of HIV-1
   7823..8056    +  LTR            3' LTR (ΔU3): self-inactivating 3' long terminal repeat (LTR) from HIV-1
   8134..8255    +  polyA_signal   SV40 poly(A) signal: SV40 polyadenylation signal
   8295..8430    +  rep_origin     SV40 ori: SV40 origin of replication
   8451..8469    -  promoter       T7 promoter: promoter for bacteriophage T7 RNA polymerase
   8477..8632    +  CDS            lacZα (fragment): LacZα fragment of β-galactosidase; lacZ fragment
   8637..9065    +  rep_origin     f1 ori (sequence partly withheld): f1 bacteriophage origin of replication; arrow indicates direction of (+) strand synthesis
   9118..9222    +  promoter       AmpR promoter: bla
   9223..10083   +  CDS            AmpR: β-lactamase; bla; confers resistance to ampicillin, carbenicillin, and related antibiotics
  10254..303     +  rep_origin     ori (across the origin): high-copy-number ColE1/pMB1/pBR322/pUC origin of replication
