[The description below was written by a language model from this plasmid's Addgene catalogue record and pLannotate feature annotations shown in this document.]
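Description:
pLX304-DCK*-IRES-Td is a lentiviral mammalian expression plasmid built on the pLX304 Gateway destination backbone, modified by subcloning an IRES-tdTomato cassette downstream of the Gateway site. It is propagated in E. coli through a high-copy ColE1/pUC-type origin with ampicillin resistance (AmpR), and also carries an f1 origin and an SV40 origin. The viral portion has a third-generation, self-inactivating layout. An RSV promoter drives a truncated HIV-1 5' LTR, followed by the Ψ packaging signal, a gag fragment, the RRE for Rev-dependent nuclear export, a cPPT/CTS, a WPRE and a ΔU3 3' LTR, with an SV40 polyadenylation signal beyond the LTR. Within the proviral region, a human PGK promoter drives blasticidin S deaminase, allowing blasticidin selection of transduced cells.

The main payload is a CMV enhancer/promoter-driven bicistronic transcript. The first cistron is a mutant human deoxycytidine kinase, DCK*, carrying the S74E, R104M and D133A substitutions. It was inserted by Gateway recombination, so it is flanked by attB1 and attB2 sites and is followed by the backbone's C-terminal V5 epitope tag. An EMCV IRES then permits cap-independent translation of tdTomato from the same mRNA, so red-orange fluorescence marks cells that express the transcript encoding the kinase. Wild-type DCK phosphorylates deoxyribonucleosides and many nucleoside analog drugs. The record does not describe how the three mutations alter this activity. The associated publication concerns a positive selection assay for protein degraders, which suggests that DCK* serves as a selection component in that system, although the catalogue entry states only that the plasmid co-expresses DCK* and tdTomato.
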