Addgene plasmid #176298: pLX304-DCK*-IRES-Td
Purpose: Expresses DCK* and TdTomato from the same transcript
Depositing lab: William Kaelin. Depositing organization: Dana-Farber Cancer Institute. Publication: Targeting oncoproteins with a positive selection assay for protein degraders. Koduri V, Duplaquet L, Lampson BL, Wang AC, Sabet AH, Ishoey M, Paulk J, Teng M, Harris IS, Endress JE, Liu X, Dasilva E, Paulo JA, Briggs KJ, Doench JG, Ott CJ, Zhang T, Donovan KA, Fischer ES, Gygi SP, Gray NS, Bradner J, Medin JA, Buhrlage SJ, Oser MG, Kaelin WG Jr. Sci Adv. 2021 Feb 5;7(6). pii: 7/6/eabd6263. doi: 10.1126/sciadv.abd6263. Print 2021 Feb. PubMed 33547076.
Backbone
  Vector backbone: pLX304
  Backbone manufacturer: None
  Backbone size w/o insert (bp): 10000
  Modifications to backbone: an IRES-TdTomato cassette was sub cloned into the NheI-AgeI site
  Vector type: Mammalian Expression, Lentiviral
  Selectable markers: Blasticidin
Growth in bacteria
  Bacterial resistance: Ampicillin, 100 μg/mL
  Growth temperature: 37°C
  Growth strain: NEB Stable
  Copy number: High Copy
Gene/Insert
  Gene/Insert name: Mutant Deoxycytidine Kinase (DCK*, S74E R104M D133A)
  Species: H. sapiens (human)
  Insert size (bp): 778
  Mutation: S74E R104M D133A
  GenBank ID: NM_000788.3
  Entrez Gene: DCK
  Promoter: CMV
  Tag / fusion protein: V5 (C terminal on backbone)
  Cloning method: Gateway Cloning
  Sequencing primers: 5′ CMVfor; 3′ attB rev
Resource information
  A portion of this plasmid was derived from a plasmid made by: DCK* gene was the kind gift of the Medin Lab
Terms and licenses: Academic/Nonprofit Terms; Industry Terms: Not Available to Industry
How to cite: pLX304-DCK*-IRES-Td was a gift from William Kaelin (Addgene plasmid # 176298 ; http://n2t.net/addgene:176298 ; RRID:Addgene_176298)
